>Addgene plasmid #110742 | pUCDM | depositor full sequence | sequence record 208930 | pUCDM sequence 2979 bps
AATTCTGTCAGCCGTTAAGTGTTCCTGTGTCACTCAAAATTGCTTTGAGAGGCTCTAAGGGCTTCTCAGT
GCGTTACATCCCTGGCTTGTTGTCCACAACCGTTAAACCTTAAAAGCTTTAAAAGCCTTATATATTCTTT
TTTTTCTTATAAAACTTAAAACCTTAGAGGCTATTTAAGTTGCTGATTTATATTAATTTTATTGTTCAAA
CATGAGAGCTTAGTACGTGAAACATGAGAGCTTAGTACGTTAGCCATGAGAGCTTAGTACGTTAGCCATG
AGGGTTTAGTTCGTTAAACATGAGAGCTTAGTACGTTAAACATGAGAGCTTAGTACGTGAAACATGAGAG
CTTAGTACGTACTATCAACAGGTTGAACTGCTGATCAACAGATCCTCTACGCGGCCGCGGTACCATAACT
TCGTATAGCATACATTATACGAAGTTATCTGGTTTAAACGTACCCGTAGTGGCTATGGCAGGGCTTGCCG
CCCCGACGTTGGCTGCGAGCCCTGGGCCTTCACCCGAACTTGGGGGTTGGGGTGGGGAAAAGGAAGAAAC
GCGGGCGTATTGGTCCCAATGGGGTCTCGGTGGGGTATCGACAGAGTGCCAGCCCTGGGACCGAACCCCG
CGTTTATGAACAAACGACCCAACACCCGTGCGTTTTATTCTGTCTTTTTATTGCCGTCATAGCGCGGGTT
CCTTCCGGTATTGTCTCCTTCCGTGTTTCAGTTAGCCTCCCCCATCTCCCGGTACCGCATGCTATGCATC
AGCTGCTAGCACCATGGCTCGAGATCCCGGGTGATCAAGTCTTCGTCGAGTGATTGTAAATAAAATGTAA
TTTACAGTATAGTATTTTAATTAATATACAAATGATTTGATAATAATTCTTATTTAACTATAATATATTG
TGTTGGGTTGAATTAAAGGTCCGTATACTAGTATCGATTCGCGACCTACTCCGGAATATTAATAGATCAT
GGAGATAATTAAAATGATAACCATCTCGCAAATAAATAAGTATTTTACTGTTTTCGTAACAGTTTTGTAA
TAAAAAAACCTATAAATATTCCGGATTATTCATACCGTCCCACCATCGGGCGCGGATCCCGGTCCGAAGC
GCGCGGAATTCAAAGGCCTACGTCGACGAGCTCACTAGTCGCGGCCGCTTTCGAATCTAGAGCCTGCAGT
CTCGACAAGCTTGTCGAGAAGTACTAGAGGATCATAATCAGCCATACCACATTTGTAGAGGTTTTACTTG
CTTTAAAAAACCTCCCACACCTCCCCCTGAACCTGAAACATAAAATGAATGCAATTGTTGTTGTTAACTT
GTTTATTGCAGCTTATAATGGTTACAAATAAAGCAATAGCATCACAAATTTCACAAATAAAGCATTTTTT
TCACTGCATTCTAGTTGTGGTTTGTCCAAACTCATCAATGTATCTTATCATGTCTGGATCTGATCACTGC
TTGAGCCTAGAAGATCCGGCTGCTAACAAAGCCCGAAAGGAAGCTGAGTTGGCTGCTGCCACCGCTGAGC
AATAACTATCATAACCCCTAGGGGCCTCTAAACGGGTCTTGAGGGGTTTTTTGCTGAAAGGAGGAACTAT
ATCCGGATCTGAACAGGAGGGACAGCTGATAGAAACAGAAGCCACTGGAGCACCTCAAAAACACCATCAT
ACACTAAATCAGTAAGTTGGCAGCATCACCCGACGCACTTTGCGCCGAATAAATACCTGTGACGGAAGAT
CACTTCGCAGAATAAATAAATCCTGGTGTCCCTGTTGATACCGGGAAGCCCTGGGCCAACTTTTGGCGAA
AATGAGACGTTGATCGGCACGTAAGAGGTTCCAACTTTCACCATAATGAAATAAGATCACTACCGGGCGT
ATTTTTTGAGTTATCGAGATTTTCAGGAGCTAAGGAAGCTAAAATGGAGAAAAAAATCACTGGATATACC
ACCGTTGATATATCCCAATGGCATCGTAAAGAACATTTTGAGGCATTTCAGTCAGTTGCTCAATGTACCT
ATAACCAGACCGTTCAGCTGGATATTACGGCCTTTTTAAAGACCGTAAAGAAAAATAAGCACAAGTTTTA
TCCGGCCTTTATTCACATTCTTGCCCGCCTGATGAATGCTCATCCGGAATTCCGTATGGCAATGAAAGAC
GGTGAGCTGGTGATATGGGATAGTGTTCACCCTTGTTACACCGTTTTCCATGAGCAAACTGAAACGTTTT
CATCGCTCTGGAGTGAATACCACGACGATTTCCGGCAGTTTCTACACATATATTCGCAAGATGTGGCGTG
TTACGGTGAAAACCTGGCCTATTTCCCTAAAGGGTTTATTGAGAATATGTTTTTCGTCTCAGCCAATCCC
TGGGTGAGTTTCACCAGTTTTGATTTAAACGTGGCCAATATGGACAACTTCTTCGCCCCCGTTTTCACCA
TGGGCAAATATTATACGCAAGGCGACAAGGTGCTGATGCCGCTGGCGATTCAGGTTCATCATGCCGTTTG
TGATGGCTTCCATGTCGGCAGAATGCTTAATGAATTACAACAGTACTGCGATGAGTGGCAGGGCGGGGCG
TAATTTTTTTAAGGCAGTTATTGGTGCCCTTAAACGCCTGGTTGCTACGCCTGAATAAGTGATAATAAGC
GGATGAATGGCAGAAATTCGAAAGCAAATTCGACCCGGTCGTCGGTTCAGGGCAGGGTCGTTAAATAGCC
GCTTATGTCTATTGCTGGTTTACCGGTTTATTGACTACCGGAAGCAGTGTGACCGTGTGCTTCTCAAATG
CCTGAGGCCAGTTTGCTCAGGCTCTCCCCGTGGAGGTAATAATTGACGATATGATCATTTATTCTGCCTC
CCAGCTGACATTCATCCGGGGTCAGCACCGTTTCTGCGGACTGGCTTTCTACGTGTTCCGCTTCCTTTAG
CAGCCCTTGCGCCCTGAGTGCTTGCGGCAGCGTGAAGCT
Features (pLannotate 1.2.2; 13 found; start..end, strand, type, name):
      6..362     -  rep_origin     R6K γ ori: γ replication origin from E. coli plasmid R6K; requires the R6K initiator protein pi for replication
    415..448     +  protein_bind   loxP: Cre-mediated recombination occurs in the 8-bp core sequence (GCATACAT). Cre recombinase
    638..686     -  polyA_signal   HSV TK poly(A) signal: herpes simplex virus thymidine kinase polyadenylation signal (Cole and Stacy, 1985)
    822..931     -  promoter       p10 promoter: baculovirus promoter for expression in insect cells
    976..1067    +  promoter       polyhedrin promoter: polh from Autographa californica; promoter for the baculovirus polyhedrin gene
   1220..1303    +  CDS            large T antigen (fragment): large T antigen from SV40 (simian virus 40)
   1326..1460    +  polyA_signal   SV40 poly(A) signal: SV40 polyadenylation signal
   1489..1538    +  CDS            SET1 (fragment): solubility-enhancement tag derived from T7 phage gene 10B
   1550..1593    +  terminator     T7 terminator (fragment): transcription terminator for bacteriophage T7 RNA polymerase
   1619..1710    -  mobile_element IS1 (fragment): prokaryotic transposable element IS1
   1831..1933    +  promoter       cat promoter: promoter of the E. coli cat gene encoding chloramphenicol acetyltransferase
   1934..2593    +  CDS            CmR: chloramphenicol acetyltransferase; cat; confers resistance to chloramphenicol
   2866..6       -  CDS            tnpA (fragment) (across the origin): TN5P_ECOLX - Also known as tnp. Experimental evidence at protein level: Swiss-Prot protein existence level 1. Mediates transposition of transposon Tn5 by a 'cut and paste' mechanism. First, the monomeric transposase binds the 19 bp inverted DNA repeats flanking the transposon. Then, dimerization of the DNA- bound transposase creates a synaptic DNA complex. After nicking of the first DNA strand, excision of the transposon proceeds through a series of intermediates. The transposase then mediates the insertion of the transposon at a new site by strand transfer. The activity of the wild- type tran
