>Addgene plasmid #110742 | pUCDM | addgene full sequence | sequence record 213591 | Addgene NGS Result
TCTGCGGACTGGCTTTCTACGTGTTCCGCTTCCTTTAGCAGCCCTTGCGCCCTGAGTGCTTGCGGCAGCG
TGAAGCTAATTCCCATGTCAGCCGTTAAGTGTTCCTGTGTCACTCAAAATTGCTTTGAGAGGCTCTAAGG
GCTTCTCAGTGCGTTACATCCCTGGCTTGTTGTCCACAACCGTTAAACCTTAAAAGCTTTAAAAGCCTTA
TATATTCTTTTTTTTCTTATAAAACTTAAAACCTTAGAGGCTATTTAAGTTGCTGATTTATATTAATTTT
ATTGTTCAAACATGAGAGCTTAGTACGTGAAACATGAGAGCTTAGTACGTTAGCCATGAGAGCTTAGTAC
GTTAGCCATGAGGGTTTAGTTCGTTAAACATGAGAGCTTAGTACGTTAAACATGAGAGCTTAGTACGTGA
AACATGAGAGCTTAGTACGTACTATCAACAGGTTGAACTGCTGATCAACAGATCCTCTACGCGGCCGCGG
TACCATAACTTCGTATAGCATACATTATACGAAGTTATCTGGTTTAAACGTACCCGTAGTGGCTATGGCA
GGGCTTGCCGCCCCGACGTTGGCTGCGAGCCCTGGGCCTTCACCCGAACTTGGGGGTTGGGGTGGGGAAA
AGGAAGAAACGCGGGCGTATTGGTCCCAATGGGGTCTCGGTGGGGTATCGACAGAGTGCCAGCCCTGGGA
CCGAACCCCGCGTTTATGAACAAACGACCCAACACCCGTGCGTTTTATTCTGTCTTTTTATTGCCGTCAT
AGCGCGGGTTCCTTCCGGTATTGTCTCCTTCCGTGTTTCAGTTAGCCTCCCCCATCTCCCGGTACCGCAT
GCTATGCATCAGCTGCTAGCACCATGGCTCGAGATCCCGGGTGATCAAGTCTTCGTCGAGTGATTGTAAA
TAAAATGTAATTTACAGTATAGTATTTTAATTAATATACAAATGATTTGATAATAATTCTTATTTAACTA
TAATATATTGTGTTGGGTTGAATTAAAGGTCCGTATACTAGTATCGATTCGCGACCTACTCCGGAATATT
AATAGATCATGGAGATAATTAAAATGATAACCATCTCGCAAATAAATAAGTATTTTACTGTTTTCGTAAC
AGTTTTGTAATAAAAAAACCTATAAATATTCCGGATTATTCATACCGTCCCACCATCGGGCGCGGATCCC
GGTCCGAAGCGCGCGGAATTCAAAGGCCTACGTCGACGAGCTCACTAGTCGCGGCCGCTTTCGAATCTAG
AGCCTGCAGTCTCGACAAGCTTGTCGAGAAGTACTAGAGGATCATAATCAGCCATACCACATTTGTAGAG
GTTTTACTTGCTTTAAAAAACCTCCCACACCTCCCCCTGAACCTGAAACATAAAATGAATGCAATTGTTG
TTGTTAACTTGTTTATTGCAGCTTATAATGGTTACAAATAAAGCAATAGCATCACAAATTTCACAAATAA
AGCATTTTTTTCACTGCATTCTAGTTGTGGTTTGTCCAAACTCATCAATGTATCTTATCATGTCTGGATC
TGATCACTGCTTGAGCCTAGAAGATCCGGCTGCTAACAAAGCCCGAAAGGAAGCTGAGTTGGCTGCTGCC
ACCGCTGAGCAATAACTATCATAACCCCTAGGGGCCTCTAAACGGGTCTTGAGGGGTTTTTTGCTGAAAG
GAGGAACTATATCCGGATCTGAACAGGAGGGACAGCTGATAGAAACAGAAGCCACTGGAGCACCTCAAAA
ACACCATCATACACTAAATCAGTAAGTTGGCAGCATCACCCGACGCACTTTGCGCCGAATAAATACCTGT
GACGGAAGATCACTTCGCAGAATAAATAAATCCTGGTGTCCCTGTTGATACCGGGAAGCCCTGGGCCAAC
TTTTGGCGAAAATGAGACGTTGATCGGCACGTAAGAGGTTCCAACTTTCACCATAATGAAATAAGATCAC
TACCGGGCGTATTTTTTGAGTTATCGAGATTTTCAGGAGCTAAGGAAGCTAAAATGGAGAAAAAAATCAC
TGGATATACCACCGTTGATATATCCCAATGGCATCGTAAAGAACATTTTGAGGCATTTCAGTCAGTTGCT
CAATGTACCTATAACCAGACCGTTCAGCTGGATATTACGGCCTTTTTAAAGACCGTAAAGAAAAATAAGC
ACAAGTTTTATCCGGCCTTTATTCACATTCTTGCCCGCCTGATGAATGCTCATCCGGAATTCCGTATGGC
AATGAAAGACGGTGAGCTGGTGATATGGGATAGTGTTCACCCTTGTTACACCGTTTTCCATGAGCAAACT
GAAACGTTTTCATCGCTCTGGAGTGAATACCACGACGATTTCCGGCAGTTTCTACACATATATTCGCAAG
ATGTGGCGTGTTACGGTGAAAACCTGGCCTATTTCCCTAAAGGGTTTATTGAGAATATGTTTTTCGTCTC
AGCCAATCCCTGGGTGAGTTTCACCAGTTTTGATTTAAACGTGGCCAATATGGACAACTTCTTCGCCCCC
GTTTTCACCATGGGCAAATATTATACGCAAGGCGACAAGGTGCTGATGCCGCTGGCGATTCAGGTTCATC
ATGCCGTTTGTGATGGCTTCCATGTCGGCAGAATGCTTAATGAATTACAACAGTACTGCGATGAGTGGCA
GGGCGGGGCGTAATTTTTTTAAGGCAGTTATTGGTGCCCTTAAACGCCTGGTTGCTACGCCTGAATAAGT
GATAATAAGCGGATGAATGGCAGAAATTCGAAAGCAAATTCGACCCGGTCGTCGGTTCAGGGCAGGGTCG
TTAAATAGCCGCTTATGTCTATTGCTGGTTTACCGGTTTATTGACTACCGGAAGCAGTGTGACCGTGTGC
TTCTCAAATGCCTGAGGCCAGTTTGCTCAGGCTCTCCCCGTGGAGGTAATAATTGACGATATGATCATTT
ATTCTGCCTCCCAGCTGACATTCATCCGGGGTCAGCACCGTT
Features (pLannotate 1.2.2; 13 found; start..end, strand, type, name):
     86..442     -  rep_origin     R6K γ ori: γ replication origin from E. coli plasmid R6K; requires the R6K initiator protein pi for replication
    495..528     +  protein_bind   loxP: Cre-mediated recombination occurs in the 8-bp core sequence (GCATACAT). Cre recombinase
    718..766     -  polyA_signal   HSV TK poly(A) signal: herpes simplex virus thymidine kinase polyadenylation signal (Cole and Stacy, 1985)
    902..1011    -  promoter       p10 promoter: baculovirus promoter for expression in insect cells
   1056..1147    +  promoter       polyhedrin promoter: polh from Autographa californica; promoter for the baculovirus polyhedrin gene
   1300..1383    +  CDS            large T antigen (fragment): large T antigen from SV40 (simian virus 40)
   1406..1540    +  polyA_signal   SV40 poly(A) signal: SV40 polyadenylation signal
   1569..1618    +  CDS            SET1 (fragment): solubility-enhancement tag derived from T7 phage gene 10B
   1630..1673    +  terminator     T7 terminator (fragment): transcription terminator for bacteriophage T7 RNA polymerase
   1699..1790    -  mobile_element IS1 (fragment): prokaryotic transposable element IS1
   1911..2013    +  promoter       cat promoter: promoter of the E. coli cat gene encoding chloramphenicol acetyltransferase
   2014..2673    +  CDS            CmR: chloramphenicol acetyltransferase; cat; confers resistance to chloramphenicol
   2946..77      -  CDS            tnpA (fragment) (across the origin): TN5P_ECOLX - Also known as tnp. Experimental evidence at protein level: Swiss-Prot protein existence level 1. Mediates transposition of transposon Tn5 by a 'cut and paste' mechanism. First, the monomeric transposase binds the 19 bp inverted DNA repeats flanking the transposon. Then, dimerization of the DNA- bound transposase creates a synaptic DNA complex. After nicking of the first DNA strand, excision of the transposon proceeds through a series of intermediates. The transposase then mediates the insertion of the transposon at a new site by strand transfer. The activity of the wild- type tran
