[The description below was written by a language model from this plasmid's Addgene catalogue record and pLannotate feature annotations shown in this document.]
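Description:
pUCDM is a small (about 3 kb) empty-backbone donor plasmid for multigene protein expression in insect cells using baculovirus. It replicates in E. coli from the R6K γ origin, which works only when the pi initiator protein is supplied by the host. The plasmid must therefore be kept in a pir-positive strain such as Pir1, where it is listed as low copy. Selection is with chloramphenicol, through a cat promoter driving the chloramphenicol acetyltransferase gene.

The payload region is a dual expression cassette with two divergently oriented baculoviral very late promoters. The p10 promoter reads in one direction toward an HSV thymidine kinase polyadenylation signal, and the polyhedrin promoter reads the other way toward an SV40 polyadenylation signal. Genes of interest are inserted downstream of each promoter by restriction cloning. The catalogue entry also mentions a "Multiplication Module M" for assembling additional cassettes, although the feature tables do not annotate it as a separate element.

A single loxP site next to the origin allows Cre-mediated fusion of the whole plasmid with another loxP-bearing DNA, such as an acceptor plasmid or a loxP-containing baculoviral genome. Because the conditional origin cannot sustain free donor in pir-negative hosts, chloramphenicol resistance in such hosts marks successful fusions.

The short annotated fragments (large T antigen, SET1, T7 terminator, IS1, Tn5 transposase) appear to be remnants of adjoining sequence or similarity hits, not functional parts. The depositor and sequencing-derived records show the same features in the same order and differ by only three nucleotides in length. The plasmid is typically used to co-express subunits of protein complexes.
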