Addgene plasmid #110742: pUCDM
Purpose: (Empty Backbone) Plasmid for the insect cell expression system, donor for plasmid fusions, two promoters, Multiplication Module M, LoxP site
Depositing lab: Tim Richmond. Depositing organization: ETH Zurich (Swiss Federal Institute of Technology). Publication: Protein complex expression by using multigene baculoviral vectors. Fitzgerald DJ, Berger P, Schaffitzel C, Yamada K, Richmond TJ, Berger I. Nat Methods. 2006 Dec;3(12):1021-32. doi: 10.1038/nmeth983. PubMed 17117155.
Backbone
  Vector backbone: pUCDM
  Backbone size (bp): 2979
  Vector type: Insect Expression
  Promoter: Polyhedrin and p10 promoters
  Selectable markers: Chloramphenicol
Growth in bacteria
  Bacterial resistance: Chloramphenicol, 25 μg/mL
  Growth temperature: 37°C
  Growth strain: Pir1
  Copy number: Low Copy
Gene/Insert
  Cloning method: Restriction Enzyme
Terms and licenses: Academic/Nonprofit Terms; Industry Terms: Not Available to Industry
How to cite: pUCDM was a gift from Tim Richmond (Addgene plasmid # 110742 ; http://n2t.net/addgene:110742 ; RRID:Addgene_110742)
